>Addgene plasmid #112192 | pcDNA6 MCV LTco S147A | addgene full sequence | sequence record 235215 | Addgene NGS Result
GACGGATCGGGAGATCTCCCGATCCCCTATGGTGCACTCTCAGTACAATCTGCTCTGATGCCGCATAGTT
AAGCCAGTATCTGCTCCCTGCTTGTGTGTTGGAGGTCGCTGAGTAGTGCGCGAGCAAAATTTAAGCTACA
ACAAGGCAAGGCTTGACCGACAATTGCATGAAGAATCTGCTTAGGGTTAGGCGTTTTGCGCTGCTTCGCG
ATGTACGGGCCAGATATACGCGTTGACATTGATTATTGACTAGTTATTAATAGTAATCAATTACGGGGTC
ATTAGTTCATAGCCCATATATGGAGTTCCGCGTTACATAACTTACGGTAAATGGCCCGCCTGGCTGACCG
CCCAACGACCCCCGCCCATTGACGTCAATAATGACGTATGTTCCCATAGTAACGCCAATAGGGACTTTCC
ATTGACGTCAATGGGTGGAGTATTTACGGTAAACTGCCCACTTGGCAGTACATCAAGTGTATCATATGCC
AAGTACGCCCCCTATTGACGTCAATGACGGTAAATGGCCCGCCTGGCATTATGCCCAGTACATGACCTTA
TGGGACTTTCCTACTTGGCAGTACATCTACGTATTAGTCATCGCTATTACCATGGTGATGCGGTTTTGGC
AGTACATCAATGGGCGTGGATAGCGGTTTGACTCACGGGGATTTCCAAGTCTCCACCCCATTGACGTCAA
TGGGAGTTTGTTTTGGCACCAAAATCAACGGGACTTTCCAAAATGTCGTAACAACTCCGCCCCATTGACG
CAAATGGGCGGTAGGCGTGTACGGTGGGAGGTCTATATAAGCAGAGCTCTCTGGCTAACTAGAGAACCCA
CTGCTTACTGGCTTATCGAAATTAATACGACTCACTATAGGGAGACCCAAGCTGGCTAGCGGGTACCGCA
GATATCCACCATGGATCTGGTACTGAATCGCAAAGAAAGGGAGGCGTTGTGTAAACTCCTTGAGATTGCT
CCCAATTGTTATGGGAACATTCCCCTGATGAAGGCAGCGTTTAAGCGATCCTGTTTGAAACACCATCCGG
ATAAAGGCGGAAACCCAGTCATTATGATGGAGCTGAATACCCTCTGGTCGAAGTTTCAGCAGAATATCCA
TAAGTTGAGATCGGATTTCTCGATGTTTGACGAGGTGGACGAGGCCCCGATCTACGGAACAACAAAGTTC
AAAGAATGGTGGCGCTCAGGGGGATTTTCGTTTGGTAAAGCCTATGAGTATGGACCCAACCCCCATGGGA
CGAACTCCCGGAGCCGAAAACCGTCCTCGAATGCGTCACGGGGTGCACCGTCAGGGTCGTCCCCTCCCCA
TTCGCAGTCGAGCTCGTCGGGGTACGGGGCCTTCTCAGCGTCGCAGGCCAGCGATAGCCAGTCGCGGGGA
CCTGATATTCCCCCTGAACACCATGAGGAACCGACGTCGTCAAGCGGATCGTCCAGCCGAGAAGAAACTA
CCAATAGCGGCAGGGAATCATCAACGCCCAACGGGACGTCCGTGCCGAGGAACTCCTCAAGAACGGACGG
AACTTGGGAAGATCTTTTCTGCGACGAATCGCTGTCAAGCCCCGAACCCCCGTCGTCATCCGAGGAACCC
GAAGAACCGCCTTCGTCAAGATCATCACCCCGCCAGCCCCCATCATCAAGCGCGGAGGAAGCATCGTCGT
CCCAGTTTACAGACGAGGAGTACCGCAGCTCATCGTTTACAACTCCAAAAACACCTCCGCCCTTTTCCCG
GAAGAGAAAGTTCGGGGGATCGCGCTCCTCGGCCTCCTCCGCGTCCTCCGCATCGTTCACGTCAACGCCA
CCGAAGCCGAAAAAGAATAGGGAGACACCAGTGCCCACAGACTTTCCTATTGATCTGAGCGATTACTTGT
CGCACGCGGTCTATTCAAACAAGACGGTCAGCTGCTTCGCGATCTACACCACAAGCGACAAAGCCATTGA
GCTCTATGATAAGATTGAAAAGTTCAAGGTGGATTTCAAATCGAGACATGCGTGTGAACTGGGCTGCATC
TTGCTGTTCATCACGCTGTCCAAACACCGAGTCTCAGCTATCAAAAACTTTTGCTCAACCTTCTGCACCA
TCTCGTTCTTGATTTGCAAAGGAGTCAATAAGATGCCAGAGATGTATAACAACTTGTGCAAGCCTCCCTA
CAAGCTCCTCCAAGAGAACAAGCCGCTTTTGAATTACGAATTCCAAGAAAAGGAGAAAGAGGCGTCATGC
AATTGGAATCTTGTCGCGGAGTTCGCATGCGAATATGAACTTGACGACCATTTCATCATTCTTGCGCACT
ACTTGGACTTTGCGAAGCCATTCCCGTGCCAAAAGTGCGAGAACAGATCGAGACTTAAACCACATAAGGC
CCACGAGGCCCACCATTCCAACGCCAAGCTCTTTTACGAATCCAAATCGCAAAAGACCATCTGTCAGCAG
GCTGCCGACACGGTCCTGGCGAAACGAAGGCTTGAGATGCTCGAAATGACTCGCACGGAAATGTTGTGTA
AGAAGTTCAAAAAGCACCTCGAACGGCTGCGGGATTTGGACACAATCGACCTCCTCTATTACATGGGTGG
GGTAGCTTGGTACTGCTGCCTTTTTGAAGAGTTTGAAAAGAAGCTGCAGAAGATTATCCAGCTCCTTACT
GAGAACATTCCAAAGTATAGAAACATTTGGTTCAAGGGACCCATCAATTCGGGAAAAACCAGCTTCGCAG
CTGCACTGATCGACCTGCTCGAAGGAAAAGCCCTGAACATTAACTGTCCTTCGGACAAACTTCCCTTCGA
GCTTGGTTGTGCATTGGACAAGTTTATGGTAGTGTTTGAGGATGTGAAGGGACAGAATTCACTGAATAAG
GATCTTCAGCCTGGTCAGGGTATCAACAATTTGGACAATCTTCGGGACCACTTGGACGGAGCGGTGGCCG
TGTCCTTGGAGAAAAAGCACGTGAATAAGAAGCACCAGATCTTTCCCCCATGCATCGTAACGGCTAATGA
TTACTTCATCCCCAAGACACTTATTGCGCGCTTTTCGTATACACTCCATTTCTCACCCAAAGCGAATCTC
CGCGACTCATTGGATCAGAACATGGAAATCAGAAAAAGGCGGATTCTCCAGTCGGGCACGACCCTTCTTC
TGTGTCTCATCTGGTGCCTTCCCGATACTACTTTCAAGCCTTGTCTCCAAGAAGAGATCAAGAATTGGAA
ACAAATCCTCCAGAGCGAGATCAGCTATGGCAAATTCTGTCAGATGATTGAGAACGTAGAAGCGGGTCAG
GACCCGTTGTTGAACATCCTCATCGAGGAGGAGGGTCCGGAAGAGACAGAGGAAACCCAAGATTCGGGGA
CGTTCTCGCAATAGCCGGGACTGGAGGTCAACAAACCGGCGGATCAACCGAGGCTCTGTCTGTTGGTGGC
GAGCCACCTTCTGTTCGCACCTCCCCCGTGTTTGCCTTGACCCGGGCTCGAGTCCGCGGAAACCCGCTGA
TCAGCCTCGACTGTGCCTTCTAGTTGCCAGCCATCTGTTGTTTGCCCCTCCCCCGTGCCTTCCTTGACCC
TGGAAGGTGCCACTCCCACTGTCCTTTCCTAATAAAATGAGGAAATTGCATCGCATTGTCTGAGTAGGTG
TCATTCTATTCTGGGGGGTGGGGTGGGGCAGGACAGCAAGGGGGAGGATTGGGAAGACAATAGCAGGCAT
GCTGGGGATGCGGTGGGCTCTATGGCTTCTGAGGCGGAAAGAACCAGCTGGGGCTCTAGGGGGTATCCCC
[124 nt withheld, positions 3781-3904]
C
[91 nt withheld, positions 3906-3996]
A
[49 nt withheld, positions 3998-4046]
CCTTTGACGTTGGAGTCCACGTTCTTT
[37 nt withheld, positions 4074-4110]
ACCCTATCTCGGTCTATTCTTTTGATTTATAAGGGATTTTGCCGATTTCGGCCTATTGGTTAAAAAATGA
GCTGATTTAACAAAAATTTAACGCGAATTAATTCTGTGGAATGTGTGTCAGTTAGGGTGTGGAAAGTCCC
CAGGCTCCCCAGCAGGCAGAAGTATGCAAAGCATGCATCTCAATTAGTCAGCAACCAGGTGTGGAAAGTC
CCCAGGCTCCCCAGCAGGCAGAAGTATGCAAAGCATGCATCTCAATTAGTCAGCAACCATAGTCCCGCCC
CTAACTCCGCCCATCCCGCCCCTAACTCCGCCCAGTTCCGCCCATTCTCCGCCCCATGGCTGACTAATTT
TTTTTATTTATGCAGAGGCCGAGGCCGCCTCTGCCTCTGAGCTATTCCAGAAGTAGTGAGGAGGCTTTTT
TGGAGGCCTAGGCTTTTGCAAAAAGCTCCCGGGAGCTTGTATATCCATTTTCGGATCTGATCAGCACGTG
TTGACAATTAATCATCGGCATAGTATATCGGCATAGTATAATACGACAAGGTGAGGAACTAAACCATGGC
CAAGCCTTTGTCTCAAGAAGAATCCACCCTCATTGAAAGAGCAACGGCTACAATCAACAGCATCCCCATC
TCTGAAGACTACAGCGTCGCCAGCGCAGCTCTCTCTAGCGACGGCCGCATCTTCACTGGTGTCAATGTAT
ATCATTTTACTGGGGGACCTTGTGCAGAACTCGTGGTGCTGGGCACTGCTGCTGCTGCGGCAGCTGGCAA
CCTGACTTGTATCGTCGCGATCGGAAATGAGAACAGGGGCATCTTGAGCCCCTGCGGACGGTGCCGACAG
GTGCTTCTCGATCTGCATCCTGGGATCAAAGCCATAGTGAAGGACAGTGATGGACAGCCGACGGCAGTTG
GGATTCGTGAATTGCTGCCCTCTGGTTATGTGTGGGAGGGCTAAGCACTTCGTGGCCGAGGAGCAGGACT
GACACGTGCTACGAGATTTCGATTCCACCGCCGCCTTCTATGAAAGGTTGGGCTTCGGAATCGTTTTCCG
GGACGCCGGCTGGATGATCCTCCAGCGCGGGGATCTCATGCTGGAGTTCTTCGCCCACCCCAACTTGTTT
ATTGCAGCTTATAATGGTTACAAATAAAGCAATAGCATCACAAATTTCACAAATAAAGCATTTTTTTCAC
TGCATTCTAGTTGTGGTTTGTCCAAACTCATCAATGTATCTTATCATGTCTGTATACCGTCGACCTCTAG
CTAGAGCTTGGCGTAATCATGGTCATAGCTGTTTCCTGTGTGAAATTGTTATCCGCTCACAATTCCACAC
AACATACGAGCCGGAAGCATAAAGTGTAAAGCCTGGGGTGCCTAATGAGTGAGCTAACTCACATTAATTG
CGTTGCGCTCACTGCCCGCTTTCCAGTCGGGAAACCTGTCGTGCCAGCTGCATTAATGAATCGGCCAACG
CGCGGGGAGAGGCGGTTTGCGTATTGGGCGCTCTTCCGCTTCCTCGCTCACTGACTCGCTGCGCTCGGTC
GTTCGGCTGCGGCGAGCGGTATCAGCTCACTCAAAGGCGGTAATACGGTTATCCACAGAATCAGGGGATA
ACGCAGGAAAGAACATGTGAGCAAAAGGCCAGCAAAAGGCCAGGAACCGTAAAAAGGCCGCGTTGCTGGC
GTTTTTCCATAGGCTCCGCCCCCCTGACGAGCATCACAAAAATCGACGCTCAAGTCAGAGGTGGCGAAAC
CCGACAGGACTATAAAGATACCAGGCGTTTGCCCCTGGAAGCTCCCTCGTGCGCTCTCCTGTTCCGACCC
TGCCGCTTACCGGATACCTGTCCGCCTTTCTCCCTTCGGGAAGCGTGGCGCTTTCTCATAGCTCACGCTG
TAGGTATCTCAGTTCGGTGTAGGTCGTTCGCTCCAAGCTGGGCTGTGTGCACGAACCCCCCGTTCAGCCC
GACCGCTGCGCCTTATCCGGTAACTATCGTCTTGAGTCCAACCCGGTAAGACACGACTTATCGCCACTGG
CAGCAGCCACTGGTAACAGGATTAGCAGAGCGAGGTATGTAGGCGGTGCTACAGAGTTCTTGAAGTGGTG
GCCTAACTACGGCTACACTAGAAGAACAGTATTTGGTATCTGCGCTCTGCTGAAGCCAGTTACCTTCGGA
AAAAGAGTTGGTAGCTCTTGATCCGGCAAACAAACCACCGCTGGTAGCGGTGGTTTTTTTGTTTGCAAGC
AGCAGATTACGCGCAGAAAAAAAGGATCTCAAGAAGATCCTTTGATCTTTTCTACGGGGTCTGACGCTCA
GTGGAACGAAAACTCACGTTAAGGGATTTTGGTCATGAGATTATCAAAAAGGATCTTCACCTAGATCCTT
TTAAATTAAAAATGAAGTTTTAAATCAATCTAAAGTATATATGAGTAAACTTGGTCTGACAGTTACCAAT
GCTTAATCAGTGAGGCACCTATCTCAGCGATCTGTCTATTTCGTTCATCCATAGTTGCCTGACTCCCCGT
CGTGTAGATAACTACGATACGGGAGGGCTTACCATCTGGCCCCAGTGCTGCAATGATACCGCGAGACCCA
CGCTCACCGGCTCCAGATTTATCAGCAATAAACCAGCCAGCCGGAAGGGCCGAGCGCAGAAGTGGTCCTG
CAACTTTATCCGCCTCCATCCAGTCTATTAATTGTTGCCGGGAAGCTAGAGTAAGTAGTTCGCCAGTTAA
TAGTTTGCGCAACGTTGTTGCCATTGCTACAGGCATCGTGGTGTCACGCTCGTCGTTTGGTATGGCTTCA
TTCAGCTCCGGTTCCCAACGATCAAGGCGAGTTACATGATCCCCCATGTTGTGCAAAAAAGCGGTTAGCT
CCTTCGGTCCTCCGATCGTTGTCAGAAGTAAGTTGGCCGCAGTGTTATCACTCATGGTTATGGCAGCACT
GCATAATTCTCTTACTGTCATGCCATCCGTAAGATGCTTTTCTGTGACTGGTGAGTACTCAACCAAGTCA
TTCTGAGAATAGTGTATGCGGCGACCGAGTTGCTCTTGCCCGGCGTCAATACGGGATAATACCGCGCCAC
ATAGCAGAACTTTAAAAGTGCTCATCATTGGAAAACGTTCTTCGGGGCGAAAACTCTCAAGGATCTTACC
GCTGTTGAGATCCAGTTCGATGTAACCCACTCGTGCACCCAACTGATCTTCAGCATCTTTTACTTTCACC
AGCGTTTCTGGGTGAGCAAAAACAGGAAGGCAAAATGCCGCAAAAAAGGGAATAAGGGCGACACGGAAAT
GTTGAATACTCATACTCTTCCTTTTTCAATATTATTGAAGCATTTATCAGGGTTATTGTCTCATGAGCGG
ATACATATTTGAATGTATTTAGAAAAATAAACAAATAGGGGTTCCGCGCACATTTCCCCGAAAAGTGCCA
CCTGACGTC
Features (pLannotate 1.2.2; 21 found; start..end, strand, type, name):
     28..80      -  misc_feature   bom (fragment): basis of mobility region from pBR322
    235..614     +  enhancer       CMV enhancer: human cytomegalovirus immediate early enhancer
    615..818     +  promoter       CMV promoter: human cytomegalovirus (CMV) immediate early promoter
    814..847     +  LTR            5' LTR (truncated) (fragment): truncated 5' long terminal repeat (LTR) from HIV-1
    863..881     +  promoter       T7 promoter: promoter for bacteriophage T7 RNA polymerase
   3511..3735    +  polyA_signal   bGH poly(A) signal: bovine growth hormone polyadenylation signal
   3739..3760    +  promoter       SV40 promoter (fragment): SV40 enhancer and early promoter
   3781..4209    +  rep_origin     f1 ori (sequence partly withheld): f1 bacteriophage origin of replication; arrow indicates direction of (+) strand synthesis
   4223..4552    +  promoter       SV40 promoter: SV40 enhancer and early promoter
   4600..4647    +  promoter       EM7 promoter: synthetic bacterial promoter&nbsp
   4666..5064    +  CDS            BSD: blasticidin S deaminase; Aspergillus terreus BSD; confers resistance to blasticidin
   5065..5092    +  CDS            BleoR (fragment): antibiotic-binding protein; Sh ble from Streptoalloteichus hindustanus; confers resistance to bleomycin, phleomycin, and Zeocin™
   5102..5227    +  CDS            ble (fragment): BLE_KLEPN - Experimental evidence at protein level: Swiss-Prot protein existence level 1. Binding protein with a strong affinity to the bleomycin family of antibiotics. Binds to CL990; an antimitotic-antibiotic compound. From Klebsiella pneumoniae.
   5222..5343    +  polyA_signal   SV40 poly(A) signal: SV40 polyadenylation signal
   5416..5432    -  protein_bind   lac operator: The lac repressor binds to the lac operator to inhibit transcription in E. coli. This inhibition can be relieved by adding lactose or isopropyl-β-D-thiogalactopyranoside (IPTG). lac repressor encoded by lacI
   5440..5470    -  promoter       lac promoter: promoter for the E. coli lac operon
   5485..5506    -  protein_bind   CAP binding site: CAP binding activates transcription in the presence of cAMP. E. coli catabolite activator protein
   5519..5611    -  CDS            lacI (fragment): lac repressor; lacI; The lac repressor binds to the lac operator to inhibit transcription in E. coli. This inhibition can be relieved by adding lactose or isopropyl-β-D-thiogalactopyranoside (IPTG).
   5794..6382    -  rep_origin     ori: high-copy-number ColE1/pMB1/pBR322/pUC origin of replication
   6553..7413    -  CDS            AmpR: β-lactamase; bla; confers resistance to ampicillin, carbenicillin, and related antibiotics
   7414..7518    -  promoter       AmpR promoter: bla
