[The description below was written by a language model from this plasmid's Addgene catalogue record and pLannotate feature annotations shown in this document.]
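Description:
pcDNA6 MCV LTco S147A is a mammalian expression plasmid of about 7.5 kb built on a modified pcDNA6/V5-His B backbone. It carries a codon-optimized coding sequence for the Merkel cell polyomavirus (MCPyV) large T antigen with serine 147 changed to alanine. In preparing the backbone, the original polylinker and the V5 and His tag regions were removed and replaced with a short custom cloning site (NheI, KpnI, EcoRV, XhoI, SacII). The roughly 2.6 kb insert sits between EcoRV and XhoI, so the record gives no indication that the protein carries a vector-derived epitope tag. Transcription is driven by the human cytomegalovirus immediate-early enhancer and promoter and terminated by the bovine growth hormone polyadenylation signal. A T7 promoter lies just upstream of the insert and serves as a sequencing primer site. The automated annotation does not label the large T coding region itself, which falls in the unannotated gap between the T7 promoter and the bGH signal.

In E. coli the plasmid is maintained through a ColE1/pUC-type origin with ampicillin selection (β-lactamase under its own promoter). The catalogue lists it as low copy, although the annotated origin is of the high-copy type. An f1 origin is also present. For mammalian cells, a blasticidin S deaminase gene is placed behind tandem SV40 early and bacterial EM7 promoters and followed by an SV40 polyadenylation signal, allowing blasticidin selection of transfected cells. The short HIV LTR, bleomycin-resistance and lacI fragments in the annotation appear to be partial matches to backbone sequence rather than functional elements. The stated purpose is expression of the S147A large T mutant, and the plasmid was deposited in connection with work on protein-mediated latency and persistence of MCPyV. The record does not state what the mutation does functionally.
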