Addgene plasmid #112192: pcDNA6 MCV LTco S147A
Purpose: Expression of MCPyV LT mutant (Ser 147 to Ala)
Depositing lab: Patrick Moore. Depositing organization: University of Pittsburgh (University, School of Medicine, and Cancer Institute). Publication: Protein-mediated viral latency is a novel mechanism for Merkel cell polyomavirus persistence. Kwun HJ, Chang Y, Moore PS. Proc Natl Acad Sci U S A. 2017 May 16;114(20):E4040-E4047. doi: 10.1073/pnas.1703879114. Epub 2017 May 1. PubMed 28461484.
Backbone
  Vector backbone: pcDNA6.V5.HisB
  Backbone manufacturer: Invirtogen
  Backbone size w/o insert (bp): 4985
  Total vector size (bp): 7549
  Modifications to backbone: pcDNA6.V5.HisB vector was modified with NheI and PmeI restriction digestion enzymes to cut out MCS, V5 and His tag sites. New multiple cloning sites using annealed primer pair were ligated back into the vector. The newly generated cloning site comprises: NheI, KpnI, EcoRV, XhoI and SacII. Codon optimized Large T was cloned between EcoRV and XhoI restriction sites.
  Vector type: Mammalian Expression
  Selectable markers: Blasticidin
Growth in bacteria
  Bacterial resistance: Ampicillin, 100 μg/mL
  Growth temperature: 37°C
  Growth strain: DH5alpha
  Copy number: Low Copy
Gene/Insert
  Gene/Insert name: MCPyV LT codon optimized (alt names: MCV LT; MCV large T antigen; Merkel Cell Polyomavirus large T antigen)
  Species: Merkel cell polyomavirus
  Insert size (bp): 2564
  GenBank ID: AEM01097.1
  Promoter: CMV
  Cloning method: Restriction Enzyme; 5′ cloning site EcoRV (not destroyed); 3′ cloning site XhoI (not destroyed)
  Sequencing primers: 5′ T7; 3′ BGHr
Terms and licenses: Academic/Nonprofit Terms; Industry Terms: Not Available to Industry
How to cite: pcDNA6 MCV LTco S147A was a gift from Patrick Moore (Addgene plasmid # 112192 ; http://n2t.net/addgene:112192 ; RRID:Addgene_112192)
